Addgene plasmid #135839: D23_Ld_170240
Purpose: Expression of Leishmania donovani ectodomain in mammalian cells
Depositing lab: Gavin Wright. Depositing organization: Wellcome Sanger Institute. Publication: Systematic identification of genes encoding cell surface and secreted proteins that are essential for in vitro growth and infection in Leishmania donovani. Roberts AJ, Ong HB, Clare S, Brandt C, Harcourt K, Franssen SU, Cotton JA, Muller-Sienerth N, Wright GJ. PLoS Pathog. 2022 Feb 24;18(2):e1010364. doi: 10.1371/journal.ppat.1010364. eCollection 2022 Feb. PubMed 35202447.
Backbone
  Vector backbone: pTT3
  Backbone manufacturer: Yves Durocher, NRC
  Backbone size w/o insert (bp): 6132
  Vector type: Mammalian Expression
Growth in bacteria
  Bacterial resistance: Ampicillin, 100 μg/mL
  Growth temperature: 37°C
  Growth strain: DH5alpha
  Copy number: High Copy
Gene/Insert
  Gene/Insert name: hypothetical protein, unknown function (alt name: LDPBK_170240)
  Species: Leishmania donovani
  Insert size (bp): 2511
  Tag / fusion protein: biotinylation sequence and His tag (C terminal on insert)
  Cloning method: Unknown
Terms and licenses: Academic/Nonprofit Terms; Industry Terms: Not Available to Industry
How to cite: D23_Ld_170240 was a gift from Gavin Wright (Addgene plasmid # 135839 ; http://n2t.net/addgene:135839 ; RRID:Addgene_135839)
