[The description below was written by a language model from this plasmid's Addgene catalogue record and pLannotate feature annotations shown in this document.]
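Description:
D23_Ld_170240 is a mammalian expression plasmid built on the pTT3 backbone for producing the ectodomain of a Leishmania donovani protein as a soluble, secreted recombinant product. It is propagated in E. coli through a high-copy ColE1/pUC-type origin with ampicillin selection (AmpR with its bla promoter). A fragment of the Epstein-Barr virus oriP is also present, an element that allows episomal maintenance in cells supplying EBNA1. This fits with transient, high-yield expression in such lines, although the record does not name a specific host cell line. Short lac, tet promoter and bla fragments near the end of the sequence appear to be backbone remnants with no stated function.

The expression cassette is driven by the CMV immediate early enhancer and promoter. These are followed by adenovirus-derived leader and splice sequences and a chimeric intron fragment, which generally improve transcript processing and expression. The antisense "PTP" annotation in this region most likely reflects the adenoviral origin of that sequence rather than an intended coding region. A mouse immunoglobulin heavy chain signal sequence fragment sits immediately upstream of the insert region and would direct the protein into the secretory pathway, and a rabbit β-globin polyadenylation signal terminates the transcript. The insert, about 2.5 kb, encodes a hypothetical protein of unknown function (LDPBK_170240). It falls in the unannotated stretch between the signal sequence and the poly(A) signal. According to the catalogue entry it carries a C-terminal biotinylation sequence and a His tag, suitable for capture on streptavidin and for affinity purification, though the feature table does not annotate these tags. The plasmid belongs to a set used to study L. donovani cell surface and secreted proteins.
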