Features (pLannotate 1.2.2; 17 found; start..end, strand, type, name):
      1..380     +  enhancer       CMV enhancer: human cytomegalovirus immediate early enhancer
    382..581     +  promoter       CMV promoter: human cytomegalovirus (CMV) immediate early promoter
    649..687     +  misc_feature   Ad SA (fragment): adenovirus major late transcript splice acceptor (Friedrich and Soriano, 1991)
    720..929     -  CDS            PTP (fragment): TERM_ADE02 - Experimental evidence at protein level: Swiss-Prot protein existence level 1. Protein covalently bound to the viral DNA that acts as a primer for viral genomic replication by DNA strand displacement. Assembles on the viral origin of replication in an initiation complex with viral polymerase, DBP, host NFIA and host POU2F1/OCT1. During initiation, the polymerase covalently couples the first dCTP with Ser- 580 of pTP. The terminal protein stimulates the template activity over 20 fold compared to protein-free templates. Neo-synthesized viral genomes are linked to two preterminal prot
    960..1049    +  intron         chimeric intron (fragment): chimera between introns from adenovirus and immunoglobulin heavy chain genes
   1068..1114    +  CDS            IgH signal sequence (fragment): signal sequence from the mouse immunoglobulin heavy chain variable region
   3870..3925    +  polyA_signal   β-globin poly(A) signal: rabbit β-globin polyadenylation signal (Gil and Proudfoot, 1987)
   4439..6120    -  rep_origin     oriP (fragment): Epstein-Barr virus oriP replication origin (Yates et al., 2000)
   6247..6351    +  promoter       AmpR promoter: bla
   6352..7212    +  CDS            AmpR: β-lactamase; bla; confers resistance to ampicillin, carbenicillin, and related antibiotics
   7383..7971    +  rep_origin     ori: high-copy-number ColE1/pMB1/pBR322/pUC origin of replication
   8154..8246    +  CDS            lacI (fragment): lac repressor; lacI; The lac repressor binds to the lac operator to inhibit transcription in E. coli. This inhibition can be relieved by adding lactose or isopropyl-β-D-thiogalactopyranoside (IPTG).
   8259..8280    +  protein_bind   CAP binding site: CAP binding activates transcription in the presence of cAMP. E. coli catabolite activator protein
   8295..8325    +  promoter       lac promoter: promoter for the E. coli lac operon
   8333..8349    +  protein_bind   lac operator: The lac repressor binds to the lac operator to inhibit transcription in E. coli. This inhibition can be relieved by adding lactose or isopropyl-β-D-thiogalactopyranoside (IPTG). lac repressor encoded by lacI
   8419..8435    +  promoter       tet promoter (fragment): E. coli promoter for tetracycline efflux protein gene
   8445..8470    -  CDS            bla(M) (fragment): β-lactamase lacking the signal sequence; bla(M); allows cytosolic expression of β-lactamase
>Addgene plasmid #135839 | D23_Ld_170240 | addgene full sequence | sequence record 274549 | Addgene NGS Result
GACATTGATTATTGACTAGTTATTAATAGTAATCAATTACGGGGTCATTAGTTCATAGCCCATATATGGA
GTTCCGCGTTACATAACTTACGGTAAATGGCCCGCCTGGCTGACCGCCCAACGACCCCCGCCCATTGACG
TCAATAATGACGTATGTTCCCATAGTAACGCCAATAGGGACTTTCCATTGACGTCAATGGGTGGAGTATT
TACGGTAAACTGCCCACTTGGCAGTACATCAAGTGTATCATATGCCAAGTCCGCCCCCTATTGACGTCAA
TGACGGTAAATGGCCCGCCTGGCATTATGCCCAGTACATGACCTTACGGGACTTTCCTACTTGGCAGTAC
ATCTACGTATTAGTCATCGCTATTACCATGGTGATGCGGTTTTGGCAGTACACCAATGGGCGTGGATAGC
GGTTTGACTCACGGGGATTTCCAAGTCTCCACCCCATTGACGTCAATGGGAGTTTGTTTTGGCACCAAAA
TCAACGGGACTTTCCAAAATGTCGTAATAACCCCGCCCCGTTGACGCAAATGGGCGGTAGGCGTGTACGG
TGGGAGGTCTATATAAGCAGAGCTCGTTTAGTGAACCGTCAGATCCTCACTCTCTTCCGCATCGCTGTCT
GCGAGGGCCAGCTGTTGGGCTCGCGGTTGAGGACAAACTCTTCGCGGTCTTTCCAGTACTCTTGGATCGG
AAACCCGTCGGCCTCCGAACGGTACTCCGCCACCGAGGGACCTGAGCGAGTCCGCATCGACCGGATCGGA
AAACCTCTCGAGAAAGGCGTCTAACCAGTCACAGTCGCAAGGTAGGCTGAGCACCGTGGCGGGCGGCAGC
GGGTGGCGGTCGGGGTTGTTTCTGGCGGAGGTGCTGCTGATGATGTAATTAAAGTAGGCGGTCTTGAGAC
GGCGGATGGTCGAGGTGAGGTGTGGCAGGCTTGAGATCCAGCTGTTGGGGTGAGTACTCCCTCTCAAAAG
CGGGCATTACTTCTGCGCTAAGATTGTCAGTTTCCAAAAACGAGGAGGATTTGATATTCACCTGGCCCGA
TCTGGCCATACACTTGAGTGACAATGACATCCACTTTGCCTTTCTCTCCACAGGTGTCCACTCCCAGGTC
CAAGTTTGCCACCATGGAGTTTCAGACCCAGGTACTCATGTCCCTGCTGCTCTGCATGTCTGGTGCGGCC
GCCACCTTTGATGGCGACGCCGTGACAGCCCCTCCTAGCGCCAGCACCGCCTTCACCGAGCACCCTTTCA
CCCTGCCTACCGCCGCCAGCCTGCTGGACGTGCTGGCCAGCGACTTCTGCACCAGAACCGGCGAGGGCGA
GGAAAGCAGCTGCACCCCCAGCGTGTCCAGACTGCCCACCCACCCCGTGCTGATCCTGTTTACCGAGAGC
AACGCCGGCCACAGCAGCACCCTGGCCGCCCTGAGAGCCAAAGTGCGGCAGATCGCCACCGACGTGCCCA
GCAGCGTGCTGCGGGTGCACGAGTACGTGATCCCCATGAGCGCCACAGAGCGGCGGCTGATCGAGCTGCT
GCTGATCGGCGCCAGCCACGTGCCAACACTGGCCCTGTTTCACGGCCGGGTGGCCAAGGTGCAGGTCGCC
CCTGGATCCATCGTGTCTGCCAGCCCCTTCCAGACCCCTGTGCTGTACTCCACCACCCCCCTGGCCTCCG
CCAGCTACCTGGAACTGAGAAGCTGGGCCCTGTCCGAGCTGCCCGCCAGATACGTGGACCCCGTGACCTT
CCACCTGATCCCTAGCCTGCAGTTCGTGTTCAGCCCTGCCGAAGTGCACGAAACACTGCAGCTCGTGCGG
GACGCCCTGGAAGCCAGCGAGAGCAGATCCGTGCTGCCTGCCTTCGTGTCCATGGCCTACATGCGGCTGA
CCCGGCACGGCAGCGAAGAGGTGCTGGCTGCCCTGTCTAGCATTGCCACCCAGGCCGGCAACGCTGTGCT
GACCCTGGTCACCGAAAGCGCCGAGGTGGCCGCTGCCTGGGGACTGAGAGCTGAGCACACCTTCACCATG
GCCCCTTGGTCCAGCACAGTGGCCGCCTACCTGAACAGCAGCGCCTCCGATGGCTTCGCCGCCTCCGTGT
CCGATCTGAGCCCTCCCCAGAGCATCGGCACCGTGACCGAGCTGGCCGAAGCCACAGCCGGCTCTGCCGC
TTGGAGAGCCGCTTGTGCCGCCTCTGTGCGGGCCGAGATCGCCCAGCTGCAGAACTGGCGGCAGGCCATG
AACGCCTTCAACACCACCAGCCCTCTGCGGCGGATCGACAGCGCCGCTCATCTGCTGCACGAGCTGAAGG
CCCTGCAGAATGCCCTGAAGATCGTGTTCGTGCTGAGAGAAAGCGACGAGATGTGGTTTCACCACCACCT
GGAAGTGGCTGCCGCTCTGGCCAGAAGGCTGCAGAGCACCACCGTGTTCTACAACACAACCACACTGGCT
AAGGGCAGCAAGGCCCGGTCCCGGGTGGAAAGATCCTGGACCCCCATCATGAGATGCGACGTGTTCTGGC
TGGACGCCGAGCAGCTCCCTGCCGTGGCTGATGGACTGCACGTGTCCCAGGTGCCCAGTGTGCTGATTCT
GGTGCCCCTGCAGTCCAGATTCGGAGAGGGCGGCGACGGCGATAGAGCCGATGCTGCTGCAGCCGCTGGC
GACGACGATCAGGCAGCTGCCGGCGCTTCTGAGGAAGCCGGCCTGAGAAGGCGGGACCCCTTCATCGGCA
TCCACACCATCAACAGATACGACCTGCTGAAAGCCGCCTATATGGACGACGCCCAGATGACCCACGAGCC
TGTGTCCGGCAAAGAGGCACTGCCTCTGTTCCCCAGCGATTCCGATGCCCTGCTGCGGTTCCTGGCTAGC
GGCAGCTTTCTGGGCGCCATGCAGTACACCATGTCCTCCACCCAGCTGTCTACCCTGCGGGCTAAAGTGA
CAGAGCTGCCTGATGCCGTGCAGGCCGCTACCGCCAGCGGCGGAACCAGCAACAGGCACTACCTGCAGCT
GGACCGGCGGTACTACCCTCTGAGAGGGGCCGAGGAACCCATGGAAGGCCCCGTGTACGTCAGACAGATC
CTGAACGGCTCCAGCCCCCTGCCAGTGCTGGGCTCCGACGACAGCGACACCGAACTGGGCAGACAGCCCG
TGGGCGGCAGAAGCGGCACACACCCTAGAGGCACCACCTCCGCCTCCCCCGACGAGGCCGATGAGAGACT
GAGACAGCGGAGAGCCAGAGAAGAGGCCGCAGCCCTGAAACGGAAGGCCGCCTGGGAGGCCAATCTGGCC
AAGCGGAGAAGGGAAAAGGCCGACCGGATGCGGAGAAAGGCTGCCGAGGATGCCGCCGAGCGCGAGAGGC
AGCAGGAAGCCTTCCAGCAGGAAGTGAACGCCGCCCTGAAGGCCGAACAGGAAGGCGCTGGCGGCGGAGC
TGGCGGAACATGGGCTTCTCAGCCTGAGGGCCTGCTCGTCAGAAGGCCCACTCTGGAAGATGCCAGCGAA
GGCCTGGTGGAAGAGGGCAGACGGAAGGGCAGGCCCCAGAGGCCCTTCGGGGAGGAAGTGGATAGCCAGG
ACGCTGCCCAGATTCTCCGGCGGAGGCGGAGACACCGCGAGTACAGAGAGTGGCTGGCTGACAGACAGCT
GATGGTCAATAGATGCGTGACAGTGACCGAAAAGGGCAAGCTGAGCCTGATGACCAGATGGGAAGGCGCG
CCCGGCAGCCTGCACCACATCCTGGACGCCCAGAAGATGCTGTGGAACCACAGGGACAGGAACCTGCCTC
CTCTGGCCCCTCTGGGCCCCCACCACCATCACCACCATTGAGTCTAGACACGTGATTAATTAAGGATCCC
CCGACCTCGACCTCTGGCTAATAAAGGAAATTTATTTTCATTGCAATAGTGTGTTGGAATTTTTTGTGTC
TCTCACTCGGAAGGACATATGGGAGGGCAAATCATTTGGTCGAGATCCCTCGGAGATCTCTAGCTAGAGG
ATCGATCCCCGCCCCGGACGAACTAAACCTGACTACGACATCTCTGCCCCTTCTTCGCGGGGCAGTGCAT
GTAATCCCTTCAGTTGGTTGGTACAACTTGCCAACTGGGCCCTGTTCCACATGTGACACGGGGGGGGACC
AAACACAAAGGGGTTCTCTGACTGTAGTTGACATCCTTATAAATGGATGTGCACATTTGCCAACACTGAG
TGGCTTTCATCCTGGAGCAGACTTTGCAGTCTGTGGACTGCAACACAACATTGCCTTTATGTGTAACTCT
TGGCTGAAGCTCTTACACCAATGCTGGGGGACATGTACCTCCCAGGGGCCCAGGAAGACTACGGGAGGCT
ACACCAACGTCAATCAGAGGGGCCTGTGTAGCTACCGATAAGCGGACCCTCAAGAGGGCATTAGCAATAG
TGTTTATAAGGCCCCCTTGTTAACCCTAAACGGGTAGCATATGCTTCCCGGGTAGTAGTATATACTATCC
AGACTAACCCTAATTCAATAGCATATGTTACCCAACGGGAAGCATATGCTATCGAATTAGGGTTAGTAAA
AGGGTCCTAAGGAACAGCGATATCTCCCACCCCATGAGCTGTCACGGTTTTATTTACATGGGGTCAGGAT
TCCACGAGGGTAGTGAACCATTTTAGTCACAAGGGCAGTGGCTGAAGATCAAGGAGCGGGCAGTGAACTC
TCCTGAATCTTCGCCTGCTTCTTCATTCTCCTTCGTTTAGCTAATAGAATAACTGCTGAGTTGTGAACAG
TAAGGTGTATGTGAGGTGCTCGAAAACAAGGTTTCAGGTGACGCCCCCAGAATAAAATTTGGACGGGGGG
TTCAGTGGTGGCATTGTGCTATGACACCAATATAACCCTCACAAACCCCTTGGGCAATAAATACTAGTGT
AGGAATGAAACATTCTGAATATCTTTAACAATAGAAATCCATGGGGTGGGGACAAGCCGTAAAGACTGGA
TGTCCATCTCACACGAATTTATGGCTATGGGCAACACATAATCCTAGTGCAATATGATACTGGGGTTATT
AAGATGTGTCCCAGGCAGGGACCAAGACAGGTGAACCATGTTGTTACACTCTATTTGTAACAAGGGGAAA
GAGAGTGGACGCCGACAGCAGCGGACTCCACTGGTTGTCTCTAACACCCCCGAAAATTAAACGGGGCTCC
ACGCCAATGGGGCCCATAAACAAAGACAAGTGGCCACTCTTTTTTTTGAAATTGTGGAGTGGGGGCACGC
GTCAGCCCCCACACGCCGCCCTGCGGTTTTGGACTGTAAAATAAGGGTGTAATAACTTGGCTGATTGTAA
CCCCGCTAACCACTGCGGTCAAACCACTTGCCCACAAAACCACTAATGGCACCCCGGGGAATACCTGCAT
AAGTAGGTGGGCGGGCCAAGATAGGGGCGCGATTGCTGCGATCTGGAGGACAAATTACACACACTTGCGC
CTGAGCGCCAAGCACAGGGTTGTTGGTCCTCATATTCACGAGGTCGCTGAGAGCACGGTGGGCTAATGTT
GCCATGGGTAGCATATACTACCCAAATATCTGGATAGCATATGCTATCCTAATCTATATCTGGGTAGCAT
AGGCTATCCTAATCTATATCTGGGTAGCATATGCTATCCTAATCTATATCTGGGTAGTATATGCTATCCT
AATTTATATCTGGGTAGCATAGGCTATCCTAATCTATATCTGGGTAGCATATGCTATCCTAATCTATATC
TGGGTAGTATATGCTATCCTAATCTGTATCCGGGTAGCATATGCTATCCTAATAGAGATTAGGGTAGTAT
ATGCTATCCTAATTTATATCTGGGTAGCATATACTACCCAAATATCTGGATAGCATATGCTATCCTAATC
TATATCTGGGTAGCATATGCTATCCTAATCTATATCTGGGTAGCATAGGCTATCCTAATCTATATCTGGG
TAGCATATGCTATCCTAATCTATATCTGGGTAGTATATGCTATCCTAATTTATATCTGGGTAGCATAGGC
TATCCTAATCTATATCTGGGTAGCATATGCTATCCTAATCTATATCTGGGTAGTATATGCTATCCTAATC
TGTATCCGGGTAGCATATGCTATCCTCATGATAAGCTGTCAAACATGAGAATTTTCTTGAAGACGAAAGG
GCCTCGTGATACGCCTATTTTTATAGGTTAATGTCATGATAATAATGGTTTCTTAGACGTCAGGTGGCAC
TTTTCGGGGAAATGTGCGCGGAACCCCTATTTGTTTATTTTTCTAAATACATTCAAATATGTATCCGCTC
ATGAGACAATAACCCTGATAAATGCTTCAATAATATTGAAAAAGGAAGAGTATGAGTATTCAACATTTCC
GTGTCGCCCTTATTCCCTTTTTTGCGGCATTTTGCCTTCCTGTTTTTGCTCACCCAGAAACGCTGGTGAA
AGTAAAAGATGCTGAAGATCAGTTGGGTGCACGAGTGGGTTACATCGAACTGGATCTCAACAGCGGTAAG
ATCCTTGAGAGTTTTCGCCCCGAAGAACGTTTTCCAATGATGAGCACTTTTAAAGTTCTGCTATGTGGCG
CGGTATTATCCCGTGTTGACGCCGGGCAAGAGCAACTCGGTCGCCGCATACACTATTCTCAGAATGACTT
GGTTGAGTACTCACCAGTCACAGAAAAGCATCTTACGGATGGCATGACAGTAAGAGAATTATGCAGTGCT
GCCATAACCATGAGTGATAACACTGCGGCCAACTTACTTCTGACAACGATCGGAGGACCGAAGGAGCTAA
CCGCTTTTTTGCACAACATGGGGGATCATGTAACTCGCCTTGATCGTTGGGAACCGGAGCTGAATGAAGC
CATACCAAACGACGAGCGTGACACCACGATGCCTGCAGCAATGGCAACAACGTTGCGCAAACTATTAACT
GGCGAACTACTTACTCTAGCTTCCCGGCAACAATTAATAGACTGGATGGAGGCGGATAAAGTTGCAGGAC
CACTTCTGCGCTCGGCCCTTCCGGCTGGCTGGTTTATTGCTGATAAATCTGGAGCCGGTGAGCGTGGGTC
TCGCGGTATCATTGCAGCACTGGGGCCAGATGGTAAGCCCTCCCGTATCGTAGTTATCTACACGACGGGG
AGTCAGGCAACTATGGATGAACGAAATAGACAGATCGCTGAGATAGGTGCCTCACTGATTAAGCATTGGT
AACTGTCAGACCAAGTTTACTCATATATACTTTAGATTGATTTAAAACTTCATTTTTAATTTAAAAGGAT
CTAGGTGAAGATCCTTTTTGATAATCTCATGACCAAAATCCCTTAACGTGAGTTTTCGTTCCACTGAGCG
TCAGACCCCGTAGAAAAGATCAAAGGATCTTCTTGAGATCCTTTTTTTCTGCGCGTAATCTGCTGCTTGC
AAACAAAAAAACCACCGCTACCAGCGGTGGTTTGTTTGCCGGATCAAGAGCTACCAACTCTTTTTCCGAA
GGTAACTGGCTTCAGCAGAGCGCAGATACCAAATACTGTTCTTCTAGTGTAGCCGTAGTTAGGCCACCAC
TTCAAGAACTCTGTAGCACCGCCTACATACCTCGCTCTGCTAATCCTGTTACCAGTGGCTGCTGCCAGTG
GCGATAAGTCGTGTCTTACCGGGTTGGACTCAAGACGATAGTTACCGGATAAGGCGCAGCGGTCGGGCTG
AACGGGGGGTTCGTGCACACAGCCCAGCTTGGAGCGAACGACCTACACCGAACTGAGATACCTACAGCGT
GAGCTATGAGAAAGCGCCACGCTTCCCGAAGGGAGAAAGGCGGACAGGTATCCGGTAAGCGGCAGGGTCG
GAACAGGAGAGCGCACGAGGGAGCTTCCAGGGGGAAACGCCTGGTATCTTTATAGTCCTGTCGGGTTTCG
CCACCTCTGACTTGAGCGTCGATTTTTGTGATGCTCGTCAGGGGGGCGGAGCCTATGGAAAAACGCCAGC
AACGCGGCCTTTTTACGGTTCCTGGCCTTTTGCTGGCCTTTTGCTCACATGTTCTTTCCTGCGTTATCCC
CTGATTCTGTGGATAACCGTATTACCGCCTTTGAGTGAGCTGATACCGCTCGCCGCAGCCGAACGACCGA
GCGCAGCGAGTCAGTGAGCGAGGAAGCGGAAGAGCGCCCAATACGCAAACCGCCTCTCCCCGCGCGTTGG
CCGATTCATTAATGCAGCTGGCACGACAGGTTTCCCGACTGGAAAGCGGGCAGTGAGCGCAACGCAATTA
ATGTGAGTTAGCTCACTCATTAGGCACCCCAGGCTTTACACTTTATGCTTCCGGCTCGTATGTTGTGTGG
AATTGTGAGCGGATAACAATTTCACACAGGAAACAGCTATGACCATGATTACGCCAAGCTCTAGCTAGAG
GTCGACCAATTCTCATGTTTGACAGCTTATCATCGCAGATCCGGGCAACGTTGTTGCCATTGCTGCAGGC
GCAGAACTGGTAGGTATGGAAGATCTATACATTGAATCAATATTGGCAATTAGCCATATTAGTCATTGGT
TATATAGCATAAATCAATATTGGCTATTGGCCATTGCATACGTTGTATCTATATCATAATATGTACATTT
ATATTGGCTCATGTCCAATATGACCGCCATGTT
